Addgene plasmid #29299: pEMS1503
Purpose: Homologous recombination plasmid for gene targeting at the mouse Hprt locus containing Ple32 (CLDN5 MiniPromoter) driving a lacZ reporter.
Depositing lab: Elizabeth Simpson. Depositing organization: University of British Columbia. Publication: Targeted CNS Delivery Using Human MiniPromoters and Demonstrated Compatibility with Adeno-Associated Viral Vectors. de Leeuw CN, Dyka FM, Boye SL, Laprise S, Zhou M, Chou AY, Borretta L, McInerny SC, Banks KG, Portales-Casamar E, Swanson MI, D'Souza CA, Boye SE, Jones SJ, Holt RA, Goldowitz D, Hauswirth WW, Wasserman WW, Simpson EM. Mol Ther Methods Clin Dev. 2014 Jan 8;1:5. 10.1038/mtm.2013.5 PubMed 24761428.
Backbone
  Vector backbone: pEMS1313
  Backbone size w/o insert (bp): 18843
  Vector type: Pleiades Promoter Project [sic, Pleaides Plieades]
Growth in bacteria
  Bacterial resistance: Ampicillin, 100 μg/mL
  Growth temperature: 37°C
  Growth strain: DH5alpha
  Growth instructions: DH10B
  Copy number: High Copy
Gene/Insert
  Gene/Insert name: Ple32 (alt names: CLDN5; Claudin 5)
  Species: H. sapiens (human)
  Insert size (bp): 1670
  Entrez Gene: CLDN5 (a.k.a. AWAL, BEC1, CPETRL1, TMDVCF, TMVCF)
  Tag / fusion protein: Intron-LacZ-NLS (C terminal on backbone)
  Cloning method: Restriction Enzyme; 5′ cloning site FseI (unknown if destroyed); 3′ cloning site AscI (unknown if destroyed)
  Sequencing primers: 5′ Unknown
Terms and licenses: Academic/Nonprofit Terms; Industry Terms
How to cite: pEMS1503 was a gift from Elizabeth Simpson (Addgene plasmid # 29299 ; http://n2t.net/addgene:29299 ; RRID:Addgene_29299)
