[The description below was written by a language model from this plasmid's Addgene catalogue record.]
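Description:
pEMS1503 is a gene-targeting plasmid from the Pleiades Promoter Project, built on the pEMS1313 backbone (about 18.8 kb without insert) and designed for homologous recombination at the mouse Hprt locus. It is maintained in E. coli as a high-copy plasmid under ampicillin selection. The record gives no feature table, so the exact layout of the Hprt homology arms, the bacterial origin and any mammalian selection scheme is not stated, beyond the fact that the vector is meant to insert its cargo at Hprt.

The payload is Ple32, a roughly 1.67 kb human MiniPromoter derived from regulatory sequence of CLDN5 (claudin 5), cloned between the FseI and AscI sites of the backbone. It sits upstream of a backbone-encoded reporter cassette described as Intron-LacZ-NLS: an intron, generally included to improve transgene expression, followed by the lacZ coding sequence for beta-galactosidase carrying a nuclear localisation signal, which concentrates the enzyme in nuclei so that expressing cells can be resolved individually by histochemical staining. Although this cassette is catalogued as a C-terminal tag, Ple32 is a promoter rather than a coding sequence, so the arrangement is a promoter–reporter unit rather than a protein fusion.

Targeting a defined locus such as Hprt places the transgene as a site-specific insertion in a consistent genomic context, which lets different MiniPromoters be compared without the position and copy-number effects of random integration. The construct is therefore used to generate knock-in mice in which lacZ staining reports where the compact CLDN5-derived promoter is active. This is part of a broader effort to characterise small human promoters for restricted expression in the central nervous system and for use in adeno-associated viral vectors.
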