>Addgene plasmid #29299 | pEMS1503 | addgene partial sequence | sequence record 34647 | 29299 with M13pUC-fwd (5' CCCAGTCACGACGTTGTAAAACG 3')
ATGTCAGTAAGACCAATAGGTGCCTATCAGAAACNCAAGAGTCTTCTCTGTCTCGACAAGCCCAGTTTCT
ATTGGTCTCCTTAAACCTGTCTTGTAACCTTGATACTTACGGCGCGCCGGCTAGAGGCGAGACGCGCACC
CGAAGGCCCGCAGAACCCCCAAGGCCGTGCTGCGCGGCGCCCTGGGCGGGCCCTGGTGCCTTTGCGCCCG
CGCTCCCGGCTCTTGGCCCCAGTCCGTTTGCCCCGCGGGTCTGTCGCACCTCCTGGGTCTGCCAGCTCCT
GCCGGGGGGNACCCTCTTTGAAGGTTCGGGGGCGGATTCTGTCCCCCGGGCCCGGCCCCCCGGCCCGAAG
CAGCCAATCCGTGCGCGGGTCATCGTGCCGCAGCCAATCACAGAGCCTCTGGCAGCTGAAGTTAGGGAAA
CAACGGCTCTTGAGGGGTAGCTGAGGGCGCGGGACCGCTCCCCGCCCGGCAGCCGCCCCCAGCCCCACCC
GCCGTTGTCCTAGTCGCGGCCGAGCGCATTCTGGGCTGGCCTAGGGCGCGCTTCTTGGGCCGCCTCCCTG
CGCGTCCCGGCCCCGT
