>Addgene plasmid #29299 | pEMS1503 | addgene partial sequence | sequence record 39224 | pEMS1307-fwd 5'-ccgcacgtctaagaaaccat-3'
AAATAGGCGTATCACGAGGCCCTTTCGTCTTCAAGAATTAATTCCGATCATATTCAATAACCCTTAATGA
ATTCGAGCTCCTAGGCCGGCCCTTGCCTTCAGAACCTCCCCACACTAGGTGAGCCAGACGCTGGCCTTAT
CTCATTTACCATCTCAGAGCCATCTGAAGGGGGAGAAGGGAACCGGGCCCCAGGAGGGAGAAAGTCATCA
AACCTCCCACATCTGTGACCAGCCTCAGTGCCATACTTTTTCTATGGAGGGCCCTGTCCAATGGAACTGA
GCACAGACCAGATAAAAGAACTGGGCACCCAGTGGCCTCAGTCCAGGGCCTGGAGTTCAAACTTTACTGG
AAACAAAGGGGCCGAGAGAGACTGGGGAAAGAACTACTAGAAAGGGGCTGGTGCCCCCATGGGGCTGTGG
GTTTTGGAGCCGCGTGCCCCCACCTGAGCCTCAGGGGGCCCGGAGTGTCCACACCAGTGGACCTTTCGAG
AAATGGCTGGGCCATTGTGCAGAAGAATGCCCGGAAATCCCGCGCCTCCCTCCTCCAGCAAGGATGGGGG
CTCTTCCTCCTGGCCAGGAAACTCCAAGTTGGCTTCCGGAGGGTGGCCTGGGGGCTGGGGTGCCAGGGAC
ACCATCGCCACTGGTGGGAGGGCAGGGCACAGCCCCTCCGTGTCCCTTTGTCTCTCCTGTCTGAAGGCCA
GAGCAGGCTGCTAGGCCTGGGGCCACCACTGCCCCTGGGTGCTACACCCAGTGTGCTGGGTCACTGGGAA
CTTCCTGAAGTGGTGTCACCTGAACTGGGCCCCCAAGGATGGGGTGCGGGC
